>Addgene plasmid #161809 | lentiCRISPR v2-sgSmg7 | addgene full sequence | sequence record 321686 | Addgene NGS Result
GACATTGATTATTGACTAGTTATTAATAGTAATCAATTACGGGGTCATTAGTTCATAGCCCATATATGGA
GTTCCGCGTTACATAACTTACGGTAAATGGCCCGCCTGGCTGACCGCCCAACGACCCCCGCCCATTGACG
TCAATAATGACGTATGTTCCCATAGTAACGCCAATAGGGACTTTCCATTGACGTCAATGGGTGGAGTATT
TACGGTAAACTGCCCACTTGGCAGTACATCAAGTGTATCATATGCCAAGTACGCCCCCTATTGACGTCAA
TGACGGTAAATGGCCCGCCTGGCATTATGCCCAGTACATGACCTTATGGGACTTTCCTACTTGGCAGTAC
ATCTACGTATTAGTCATCGCTATTACCATGGTGATGCGGTTTTGGCAGTACATCAATGGGCGTGGATAGC
GGTTTGACTCACGGGGATTTCCAAGTCTCCACCCCATTGACGTCAATGGGAGTTTGTTTTGGCACCAAAA
TCAACGGGACTTTCCAAAATGTCGTAACAACTCCGCCCCATTGACGCAAATGGGCGGTAGGCGTGTACGG
TGGGAGGTCTATATAAGCAGCGCGTTTTGCCTGTACTGGGTCTCTCTGGTTAGACCAGATCTGAGCCTGG
GAGCTCTCTGGCTAACTAGGGAACCCACTGCTTAAGCCTCAATAAAGCTTGCCTTGAGTGCTTCAAGTAG
TGTGTGCCCGTCTGTTGTGTGACTCTGGTAACTAGAGATCCCTCAGACCCTTTTAGTCAGTGTGGAAAAT
CTCTAGCAGTGGCGCCCGAACAGGGACTTGAAAGCGAAAGGGAAACCAGAGGAGCTCTCTCGACGCAGGA
CTCGGCTTGCTGAAGCGCGCACGGCAAGAGGCGAGGGGCGGCGACTGGTGAGTACGCCAAAAATTTTGAC
TAGCGGAGGCTAGAAGGAGAGAGATGGGTGCGAGAGCGTCAGTATTAAGCGGGGGAGAATTAGATCGCGA
TGGGAAAAAATTCGGTTAAGGCCAGGGGGAAAGAAAAAATATAAATTAAAACATATAGTATGGGCAAGCA
GGGAGCTAGAACGATTCGCAGTTAATCCTGGCCTGTTAGAAACATCAGAAGGCTGTAGACAAATACTGGG
ACAGCTACAACCATCCCTTCAGACAGGATCAGAAGAACTTAGATCATTATATAATACAGTAGCAACCCTC
TATTGTGTGCATCAAAGGATAGAGATAAAAGACACCAAGGAAGCTTTAGACAAGATAGAGGAAGAGCAAA
ACAAAAGTAAGACCACCGCACAGCAAGCGGCCGCTGATCTTCAGACCTGGAGGAGGAGATATGAGGGACA
ATTGGAGAAGTGAATTATATAAATATAAAGTAGTAAAAATTGAACCATTAGGAGTAGCACCCACCAAGGC
AAAGAGAAGAGTGGTGCAGAGAGAAAAAAGAGCAGTGGGAATAGGAGCTTTGTTCCTTGGGTTCTTGGGA
GCAGCAGGAAGCACTATGGGCGCAGCGTCAATGACGCTGACGGTACAGGCCAGACAATTATTGTCTGGTA
TAGTGCAGCAGCAGAACAATTTGCTGAGGGCTATTGAGGCGCAACAGCATCTGTTGCAACTCACAGTCTG
GGGCATCAAGCAGCTCCAGGCAAGAATCCTGGCTGTGGAAAGATACCTAAAGGATCAACAGCTCCTGGGG
ATTTGGGGTTGCTCTGGAAAACTCATTTGCACCACTGCTGTGCCTTGGAATGCTAGTTGGAGTAATAAAT
CTCTGGAACAGATTTGGAATCACACGACCTGGATGGAGTGGGACAGAGAAATTAACAATTACACAAGCTT
AATACACTCCTTAATTGAAGAATCGCAAAACCAGCAAGAAAAGAATGAACAAGAATTATTGGAATTAGAT
AAATGGGCAAGTTTGTGGAATTGGTTTAACATAACAAATTGGCTGTGGTATATAAAATTATTCATAATGA
TAGTAGGAGGCTTGGTAGGTTTAAGAATAGTTTTTGCTGTACTTTCTATAGTGAATAGAGTTAGGCAGGG
ATATTCACCATTATCGTTTCAGACCCACCTCCCAACCCCGAGGGGACCCGACAGGCCCGAAGGAATAGAA
GAAGAAGGTGGAGAGAGAGACAGAGACAGATCCATTCGATTAGTGAACGGATCGGCACTGCGTGCGCCAA
TTCTGCAGACAAATGGCAGTATTCATCCACAATTTTAAAAGAAAAGGGGGGATTGGGGGGTACAGTGCAG
GGGAAAGAATAGTAGACATAATAGCAACAGACATACAAACTAAAGAATTACAAAAACAAATTACAAAAAT
TCAAAATTTTCGGGTTTATTACAGGGACAGCAGAGATCCAGTTTGGTTAATTAAGGTACCGAGGGCCTAT
TTCCCATGATTCCTTCATATTTGCATATACGATACAAGGCTGTTAGAGAGATAATTAGAATTAATTTGAC
TGTAAACACAAAGATATTAGTACAAAATACGTGACGTAGAAAGTAATAATTTCTTGGGTAGTTTGCAGTT
TTAAAATTATGTTTTAAAATGGACTATCATATGCTTACCGTAACTTGAAAGTATTTCGATTTCTTGGCTT
TATATATCTTGTGGAAAGGACGAAACACCGTACTCAGGTATACATGACCGGTTTTAGAGCTAGAAATAGC
AAGTTAAAATAAGGCTAGTCCGTTATCAACTTGAAAAAGTGGCACCGAGTCGGTGCTTTTTTGAATTCGC
TAGCTAGGTCTTGAAAGGAGTGGGAATTGGCTCCGGTGCCCGTCAGTGGGCAGAGCGCACATCGCCCACA
GTCCCCGAGAAGTTGGGGGGAGGGGTCGGCAATTGATCCGGTGCCTAGAGAAGGTGGCGCGGGGTAAACT
GGGAAAGTGATGTCGTGTACTGGCTCCGCCTTTTTCCCGAGGGTGGGGGAGAACCGTATATAAGTGCAGT
AGTCGCCGTGAACGTTCTTTTTCGCAACGGGTTTGCCGCCAGAACACAGGACCGGTTCTAGAGCGCTGCC
ACCATGGACAAGAAGTACAGCATCGGCCTGGACATCGGCACCAACTCTGTGGGCTGGGCCGTGATCACCG
ACGAGTACAAGGTGCCCAGCAAGAAATTCAAGGTGCTGGGCAACACCGACCGGCACAGCATCAAGAAGAA
CCTGATCGGAGCCCTGCTGTTCGACAGCGGCGAAACAGCCGAGGCCACCCGGCTGAAGAGAACCGCCAGA
AGAAGATACACCAGACGGAAGAACCGGATCTGCTATCTGCAAGAGATCTTCAGCAACGAGATGGCCAAGG
TGGACGACAGCTTCTTCCACAGACTGGAAGAGTCCTTCCTGGTGGAAGAGGATAAGAAGCACGAGCGGCA
CCCCATCTTCGGCAACATCGTGGACGAGGTGGCCTACCACGAGAAGTACCCCACCATCTACCACCTGAGA
AAGAAACTGGTGGACAGCACCGACAAGGCCGACCTGCGGCTGATCTATCTGGCCCTGGCCCACATGATCA
AGTTCCGGGGCCACTTCCTGATCGAGGGCGACCTGAACCCCGACAACAGCGACGTGGACAAGCTGTTCAT
CCAGCTGGTGCAGACCTACAACCAGCTGTTCGAGGAAAACCCCATCAACGCCAGCGGCGTGGACGCCAAG
GCCATCCTGTCTGCCAGACTGAGCAAGAGCAGACGGCTGGAAAATCTGATCGCCCAGCTGCCCGGCGAGA
AGAAGAATGGCCTGTTCGGAAACCTGATTGCCCTGAGCCTGGGCCTGACCCCCAACTTCAAGAGCAACTT
CGACCTGGCCGAGGATGCCAAACTGCAGCTGAGCAAGGACACCTACGACGACGACCTGGACAACCTGCTG
GCCCAGATCGGCGACCAGTACGCCGACCTGTTTCTGGCCGCCAAGAACCTGTCCGACGCCATCCTGCTGA
GCGACATCCTGAGAGTGAACACCGAGATCACCAAGGCCCCCCTGAGCGCCTCTATGATCAAGAGATACGA
CGAGCACCACCAGGACCTGACCCTGCTGAAAGCTCTCGTGCGGCAGCAGCTGCCTGAGAAGTACAAAGAG
ATTTTCTTCGACCAGAGCAAGAACGGCTACGCCGGCTACATTGACGGCGGAGCCAGCCAGGAAGAGTTCT
ACAAGTTCATCAAGCCCATCCTGGAAAAGATGGACGGCACCGAGGAACTGCTCGTGAAGCTGAACAGAGA
GGACCTGCTGCGGAAGCAGCGGACCTTCGACAACGGCAGCATCCCCCACCAGATCCACCTGGGAGAGCTG
CACGCCATTCTGCGGCGGCAGGAAGATTTTTACCCATTCCTGAAGGACAACCGGGAAAAGATCGAGAAGA
TCCTGACCTTCCGCATCCCCTACTACGTGGGCCCTCTGGCCAGGGGAAACAGCAGATTCGCCTGGATGAC
CAGAAAGAGCGAGGAAACCATCACCCCCTGGAACTTCGAGGAAGTGGTGGACAAGGGCGCTTCCGCCCAG
AGCTTCATCGAGCGGATGACCAACTTCGATAAGAACCTGCCCAACGAGAAGGTGCTGCCCAAGCACAGCC
TGCTGTACGAGTACTTCACCGTGTATAACGAGCTGACCAAAGTGAAATACGTGACCGAGGGAATGAGAAA
GCCCGCCTTCCTGAGCGGCGAGCAGAAAAAGGCCATCGTGGACCTGCTGTTCAAGACCAACCGGAAAGTG
ACCGTGAAGCAGCTGAAAGAGGACTACTTCAAGAAAATCGAGTGCTTCGACTCCGTGGAAATCTCCGGCG
TGGAAGATCGGTTCAACGCCTCCCTGGGCACATACCACGATCTGCTGAAAATTATCAAGGACAAGGACTT
CCTGGACAATGAGGAAAACGAGGACATTCTGGAAGATATCGTGCTGACCCTGACACTGTTTGAGGACAGA
GAGATGATCGAGGAACGGCTGAAAACCTATGCCCACCTGTTCGACGACAAAGTGATGAAGCAGCTGAAGC
GGCGGAGATACACCGGCTGGGGCAGGCTGAGCCGGAAGCTGATCAACGGCATCCGGGACAAGCAGTCCGG
CAAGACAATCCTGGATTTCCTGAAGTCCGACGGCTTCGCCAACAGAAACTTCATGCAGCTGATCCACGAC
GACAGCCTGACCTTTAAAGAGGACATCCAGAAAGCCCAGGTGTCCGGCCAGGGCGATAGCCTGCACGAGC
ACATTGCCAATCTGGCCGGCAGCCCCGCCATTAAGAAGGGCATCCTGCAGACAGTGAAGGTGGTGGACGA
GCTCGTGAAAGTGATGGGCCGGCACAAGCCCGAGAACATCGTGATCGAAATGGCCAGAGAGAACCAGACC
ACCCAGAAGGGACAGAAGAACAGCCGCGAGAGAATGAAGCGGATCGAAGAGGGCATCAAAGAGCTGGGCA
GCCAGATCCTGAAAGAACACCCCGTGGAAAACACCCAGCTGCAGAACGAGAAGCTGTACCTGTACTACCT
GCAGAATGGGCGGGATATGTACGTGGACCAGGAACTGGACATCAACCGGCTGTCCGACTACGATGTGGAC
CATATCGTGCCTCAGAGCTTTCTGAAGGACGACTCCATCGACAACAAGGTGCTGACCAGAAGCGACAAGA
ACCGGGGCAAGAGCGACAACGTGCCCTCCGAAGAGGTCGTGAAGAAGATGAAGAACTACTGGCGGCAGCT
GCTGAACGCCAAGCTGATTACCCAGAGAAAGTTCGACAATCTGACCAAGGCCGAGAGAGGCGGCCTGAGC
GAACTGGATAAGGCCGGCTTCATCAAGAGACAGCTGGTGGAAACCCGGCAGATCACAAAGCACGTGGCAC
AGATCCTGGACTCCCGGATGAACACTAAGTACGACGAGAATGACAAGCTGATCCGGGAAGTGAAAGTGAT
CACCCTGAAGTCCAAGCTGGTGTCCGATTTCCGGAAGGATTTCCAGTTTTACAAAGTGCGCGAGATCAAC
AACTACCACCACGCCCACGACGCCTACCTGAACGCCGTCGTGGGAACCGCCCTGATCAAAAAGTACCCTA
AGCTGGAAAGCGAGTTCGTGTACGGCGACTACAAGGTGTACGACGTGCGGAAGATGATCGCCAAGAGCGA
GCAGGAAATCGGCAAGGCTACCGCCAAGTACTTCTTCTACAGCAACATCATGAACTTTTTCAAGACCGAG
ATTACCCTGGCCAACGGCGAGATCCGGAAGCGGCCTCTGATCGAGACAAACGGCGAAACCGGGGAGATCG
TGTGGGATAAGGGCCGGGATTTTGCCACCGTGCGGAAAGTGCTGAGCATGCCCCAAGTGAATATCGTGAA
AAAGACCGAGGTGCAGACAGGCGGCTTCAGCAAAGAGTCTATCCTGCCCAAGAGGAACAGCGATAAGCTG
ATCGCCAGAAAGAAGGACTGGGACCCTAAGAAGTACGGCGGCTTCGACAGCCCCACCGTGGCCTATTCTG
TGCTGGTGGTGGCCAAAGTGGAAAAGGGCAAGTCCAAGAAACTGAAGAGTGTGAAAGAGCTGCTGGGGAT
CACCATCATGGAAAGAAGCAGCTTCGAGAAGAATCCCATCGACTTTCTGGAAGCCAAGGGCTACAAAGAA
GTGAAAAAGGACCTGATCATCAAGCTGCCTAAGTACTCCCTGTTCGAGCTGGAAAACGGCCGGAAGAGAA
TGCTGGCCTCTGCCGGCGAACTGCAGAAGGGAAACGAACTGGCCCTGCCCTCCAAATATGTGAACTTCCT
GTACCTGGCCAGCCACTATGAGAAGCTGAAGGGCTCCCCCGAGGATAATGAGCAGAAACAGCTGTTTGTG
GAACAGCACAAGCACTACCTGGACGAGATCATCGAGCAGATCAGCGAGTTCTCCAAGAGAGTGATCCTGG
CCGACGCTAATCTGGACAAAGTGCTGTCCGCCTACAACAAGCACCGGGATAAGCCCATCAGAGAGCAGGC
CGAGAATATCATCCACCTGTTTACCCTGACCAATCTGGGAGCCCCTGCCGCCTTCAAGTACTTTGACACC
ACCATCGACCGGAAGAGGTACACCAGCACCAAAGAGGTGCTGGACGCCACCCTGATCCACCAGAGCATCA
CCGGCCTGTACGAGACACGGATCGACCTGTCTCAGCTGGGAGGCGACAAGCGACCTGCCGCCACAAAGAA
GGCTGGACAGGCTAAGAAGAAGAAAGATTACAAAGACGATGACGATAAGGGATCCGGCGCAACAAACTTC
TCTCTGCTGAAACAAGCCGGAGATGTCGAAGAGAATCCTGGACCGATGGCCAAGCCTTTGTCTCAAGAAG
AATCCACCCTCATTGAAAGAGCAACGGCTACAATCAACAGCATCCCCATCTCTGAAGACTACAGCGTCGC
CAGCGCAGCTCTCTCTAGCGACGGCCGCATCTTCACTGGTGTCAATGTATATCATTTTACTGGGGGACCT
TGTGCAGAACTCGTGGTGCTGGGCACTGCTGCTGCTGCGGCAGCTGGCAACCTGACTTGTATCGTCGCGA
TCGGAAATGAGAACAGGGGCATCTTGAGCCCCTGCGGACGGTGCCGACAGGTGCTTCTCGATCTGCATCC
TGGGATCAAAGCCATAGTGAAGGACAGTGATGGACAGCCGACGGCAGTTGGGATTCGTGAATTGCTGCCC
TCTGGTTATGTGTGGGAGGGCTAAGAATTCGATATCAAGCTTATCGGTAATCAACCTCTGGATTACAAAA
TTTGTGAAAGATTGACTGGTATTCTTAACTATGTTGCTCCTTTTACGCTATGTGGATACGCTGCTTTAAT
GCCTTTGTATCATGCTATTGCTTCCCGTATGGCTTTCATTTTCTCCTCCTTGTATAAATCCTGGTTGCTG
TCTCTTTATGAGGAGTTGTGGCCCGTTGTCAGGCAACGTGGCGTGGTGTGCACTGTGTTTGCTGACGCAA
CCCCCACTGGTTGGGGCATTGCCACCACCTGTCAGCTCCTTTCCGGGACTTTCGCTTTCCCCCTCCCTAT
TGCCACGGCGGAACTCATCGCCGCCTGCCTTGCCCGCTGCTGGACAGGGGCTCGGCTGTTGGGCACTGAC
AATTCCGTGGTGTTGTCGGGGAAATCATCGTCCTTTCCTTGGCTGCTCGCCTGTGTTGCCACCTGGATTC
TGCGCGGGACGTCCTTCTGCTACGTCCCTTCGGCCCTCAATCCAGCGGACCTTCCTTCCCGCGGCCTGCT
GCCGGCTCTGCGGCCTCTTCCGCGTCTTCGCCTTCGCCCTCAGACGAGTCGGATCTCCCTTTGGGCCGCC
TCCCCGCGTCGACTTTAAGACCAATGACTTACAAGGCAGCTGTAGATCTTAGCCACTTTTTAAAAGAAAA
GGGGGGACTGGAAGGGCTAATTCACTCCCAACGAAGACAAGATCTGCTTTTTGCTTGTACTGGGTCTCTC
TGGTTAGACCAGATCTGAGCCTGGGAGCTCTCTGGCTAACTAGGGAACCCACTGCTTAAGCCTCAATAAA
GCTTGCCTTGAGTGCTTCAAGTAGTGTGTGCCCGTCTGTTGTGTGACTCTGGTAACTAGAGATCCCTCAG
ACCCTTTTAGTCAGTGTGGAAAATCTCTAGCAGGGCCCGTTTAAACCCGCTGATCAGCCTCGACTGTGCC
TTCTAGTTGCCAGCCATCTGTTGTTTGCCCCTCCCCCGTGCCTTCCTTGACCCTGGAAGGTGCCACTCCC
ACTGTCCTTTCCTAATAAAATGAGGAAATTGCATCGCATTGTCTGAGTAGGTGTCATTCTATTCTGGGGG
GTGGGGTGGGGCAGGACAGCAAGGGGGAGGATTGGGAAGACAATAGCAGGCATGCTGGGGATGCGGTGGG
CTCTATGGCTTCTGAGGCGGAAAGAACCAGCTGGGGCTCTAGGGGGTATCCCC
[124 nt withheld, positions 8874-8997]
C
[91 nt withheld, positions 8999-9089]
A
[49 nt withheld, positions 9091-9139]
CCTTTGACGTTGGAGTCCACGTTCTTT
[37 nt withheld, positions 9167-9203]
ACCCTATCTCGGTCTATTCTTTTGATTTATAAGGGATTTTGCCGATTTCGGCCTATTGGTTAAAAAATGA
GCTGATTTAACAAAAATTTAACGCGAATTAATTCTGTGGAATGTGTGTCAGTTAGGGTGTGGAAAGTCCC
CAGGCTCCCCAGCAGGCAGAAGTATGCAAAGCATGCATCTCAATTAGTCAGCAACCAGGTGTGGAAAGTC
CCCAGGCTCCCCAGCAGGCAGAAGTATGCAAAGCATGCATCTCAATTAGTCAGCAACCATAGTCCCGCCC
CTAACTCCGCCCATCCCGCCCCTAACTCCGCCCAGTTCCGCCCATTCTCCGCCCCATGGCTGACTAATTT
TTTTTATTTATGCAGAGGCCGAGGCCGCCTCTGCCTCTGAGCTATTCCAGAAGTAGTGAGGAGGCTTTTT
TGGAGGCCTAGGCTTTTGCAAAAAGCTCCCGGGAGCTTGTATATCCATTTTCGGATCTGATCAGCACGTG
TTGACAATTAATCATCGGCATAGTATATCGGCATAGTATAATACGACAAGGTGAGGAACTAAACCATGGC
CAAGTTGACCAGTGCCGTTCCGGTGCTCACCGCGCGCGACGTCGCCGGAGCGGTCGAGTTCTGGACCGAC
CGGCTCGGGTTCTCCCGGGACTTCGTGGAGGACGACTTCGCCGGTGTGGTCCGGGACGACGTGACCCTGT
TCATCAGCGCGGTCCAGGACCAGGTGGTGCCGGACAACACCCTGGCCTGGGTGTGGGTGCGCGGCCTGGA
CGAGCTGTACGCCGAGTGGTCGGAGGTCGTGTCCACGAACTTCCGGGACGCCTCCGGGCCGGCCATGACC
GAGATCGGCGAGCAGCCGTGGGGGCGGGAGTTCGCCCTGCGCGACCCGGCCGGCAACTGCGTGCACTTCG
TGGCCGAGGAGCAGGACTGACACGTGCTACGAGATTTCGATTCCACCGCCGCCTTCTATGAAAGGTTGGG
CTTCGGAATCGTTTTCCGGGACGCCGGCTGGATGATCCTCCAGCGCGGGGATCTCATGCTGGAGTTCTTC
GCCCACCCCAACTTGTTTATTGCAGCTTATAATGGTTACAAATAAAGCAATAGCATCACAAATTTCACAA
ATAAAGCATTTTTTTCACTGCATTCTAGTTGTGGTTTGTCCAAACTCATCAATGTATCTTATCATGTCTG
TATACCGTCGACCTCTAGCTAGAGCTTGGCGTAATCATGGTCATAGCTGTTTCCTGTGTGAAATTGTTAT
CCGCTCACAATTCCACACAACATACGAGCCGGAAGCATAAAGTGTAAAGCCTGGGGTGCCTAATGAGTGA
GCTAACTCACATTAATTGCGTTGCGCTCACTGCCCGCTTTCCAGTCGGGAAACCTGTCGTGCCAGCTGCA
TTAATGAATCGGCCAACGCGCGGGGAGAGGCGGTTTGCGTATTGGGCGCTCTTCCGCTTCCTCGCTCACT
GACTCGCTGCGCTCGGTCGTTCGGCTGCGGCGAGCGGTATCAGCTCACTCAAAGGCGGTAATACGGTTAT
CCACAGAATCAGGGGATAACGCAGGAAAGAACATGTGAGCAAAAGGCCAGCAAAAGGCCAGGAACCGTAA
AAAGGCCGCGTTGCTGGCGTTTTTCCATAGGCTCCGCCCCCCTGACGAGCATCACAAAAATCGACGCTCA
AGTCAGAGGTGGCGAAACCCGACAGGACTATAAAGATACCAGGCGTTTCCCCCTGGAAGCTCCCTCGTGC
GCTCTCCTGTTCCGACCCTGCCGCTTACCGGATACCTGTCCGCCTTTCTCCCTTCGGGAAGCGTGGCGCT
TTCTCATAGCTCACGCTGTAGGTATCTCAGTTCGGTGTAGGTCGTTCGCTCCAAGCTGGGCTGTGTGCAC
GAACCCCCCGTTCAGCCCGACCGCTGCGCCTTATCCGGTAACTATCGTCTTGAGTCCAACCCGGTAAGAC
ACGACTTATCGCCACTGGCAGCAGCCACTGGTAACAGGATTAGCAGAGCGAGGTATGTAGGCGGTGCTAC
AGAGTTCTTGAAGTGGTGGCCTAACTACGGCTACACTAGAAGAACAGTATTTGGTATCTGCGCTCTGCTG
AAGCCAGTTACCTTCGGAAAAAGAGTTGGTAGCTCTTGATCCGGCAAACAAACCACCGCTGGTAGCGGTG
GTTTTTTTGTTTGCAAGCAGCAGATTACGCGCAGAAAAAAAGGATCTCAAGAAGATCCTTTGATCTTTTC
TACGGGGTCTGACGCTCAGTGGAACGAAAACTCACGTTAAGGGATTTTGGTCATGAGATTATCAAAAAGG
ATCTTCACCTAGATCCTTTTAAATTAAAAATGAAGTTTTAAATCAATCTAAAGTATATATGAGTAAACTT
GGTCTGACAGTTACCAATGCTTAATCAGTGAGGCACCTATCTCAGCGATCTGTCTATTTCGTTCATCCAT
AGTTGCCTGACTCCCCGTCGTGTAGATAACTACGATACGGGAGGGCTTACCATCTGGCCCCAGTGCTGCA
ATGATACCGCGAGACCCACGCTCACCGGCTCCAGATTTATCAGCAATAAACCAGCCAGCCGGAAGGGCCG
AGCGCAGAAGTGGTCCTGCAACTTTATCCGCCTCCATCCAGTCTATTAATTGTTGCCGGGAAGCTAGAGT
AAGTAGTTCGCCAGTTAATAGTTTGCGCAACGTTGTTGCCATTGCTACAGGCATCGTGGTGTCACGCTCG
TCGTTTGGTATGGCTTCATTCAGCTCCGGTTCCCAACGATCAAGGCGAGTTACATGATCCCCCATGTTGT
GCAAAAAAGCGGTTAGCTCCTTCGGTCCTCCGATCGTTGTCAGAAGTAAGTTGGCCGCAGTGTTATCACT
CATGGTTATGGCAGCACTGCATAATTCTCTTACTGTCATGCCATCCGTAAGATGCTTTTCTGTGACTGGT
GAGTACTCAACCAAGTCATTCTGAGAATAGTGTATGCGGCGACCGAGTTGCTCTTGCCCGGCGTCAATAC
GGGATAATACCGCGCCACATAGCAGAACTTTAAAAGTGCTCATCATTGGAAAACGTTCTTCGGGGCGAAA
ACTCTCAAGGATCTTACCGCTGTTGAGATCCAGTTCGATGTAACCCACTCGTGCACCCAACTGATCTTCA
GCATCTTTTACTTTCACCAGCGTTTCTGGGTGAGCAAAAACAGGAAGGCAAAATGCCGCAAAAAAGGGAA
TAAGGGCGACACGGAAATGTTGAATACTCATACTCTTCCTTTTTCAATATTATTGAAGCATTTATCAGGG
TTATTGTCTCATGAGCGGATACATATTTGAATGTATTTAGAAAAATAAACAAATAGGGGTTCCGCGCACA
TTTCCCCGAAAAGTGCCACCTGACGTCGACGGATCGGGAGATCTCCCGATCCCCTATGGTGCACTCTCAG
TACAATCTGCTCTGATGCCGCATAGTTAAGCCAGTATCTGCTCCCTGCTTGTGTGTTGGAGGTCGCTGAG
TAGTGCGCGAGCAAAATTTAAGCTACAACAAGGCAAGGCTTGACCGACAATTGCATGAAGAATCTGCTTA
GGGTTAGGCGTTTTGCGCTGCTTCGCGATGTACGGGCCAGATATACGCGTT
Features (pLannotate 1.2.2; 34 found; start..end, strand, type, name):
      1..380     +  enhancer       CMV enhancer: human cytomegalovirus immediate early enhancer
    381..580     +  promoter       CMV promoter: human cytomegalovirus (CMV) immediate early promoter
    598..778     +  LTR            5' LTR (truncated): truncated 5' long terminal repeat (LTR) from HIV-1
    825..950     +  misc_feature   HIV-1 Ψ: packaging signal of human immunodeficiency virus type 1
    934..1297    +  CDS            HIV-1 gag (fragment): gag protein from human immunodeficiency virus 1; gag
   1443..1676    +  misc_feature   RRE: The Rev response element (RRE) of HIV-1 allows for Rev-dependent mRNA export from the nucleus to the cytoplasm.
   2053..2153    +  CDS            Rev (fragment): human immunodeficiency virus 1 (HIV-1) Rev protein; rev; enhances nuclear export of unspliced and incompletely spliced viral mRNAs
   2203..2320    +  misc_feature   cPPT/CTS: central polypurine tract and central termination sequence of HIV-1
   2371..2611    +  promoter       U6 promoter: RNA polymerase III promoter for human U6 snRNA
   2641..2716    +  misc_RNA       gRNA scaffold: guide RNA scaffold for the Streptococcus pyogenes CRISPR/Cas9 system
   2734..2752    +  CDS            small t antigen (fragment): SV40 (simian virus 40) small t antigen
   2778..2989    +  promoter       EF-1α core promoter: core promoter for human elongation factor EF-1α
   3014..7117    +  CDS            Cas9: Cas9 (Csn1) endonuclease from the Streptococcus pyogenes Type II CRISPR/Cas system generates RNA-guided double strand breaks in DNA
   7256..7654    +  CDS            BSD: blasticidin S deaminase; Aspergillus terreus BSD; confers resistance to blasticidin
   7655..7676    +  misc_feature   MCS (fragment): pBluescript multiple cloning site
   7679..8267    +  misc_feature   WPRE: woodchuck hepatitis virus posttranscriptional regulatory element
   8318..8337    +  misc_feature   cPPT/CTS (fragment): central polypurine tract and central termination sequence of HIV-1
   8339..8572    +  LTR            3' LTR (ΔU3): self-inactivating 3' long terminal repeat (LTR) from HIV-1
   8604..8828    +  polyA_signal   bGH poly(A) signal: bovine growth hormone polyadenylation signal
   8832..8853    +  promoter       SV40 promoter (fragment): SV40 enhancer and early promoter
   8874..9302    +  rep_origin     f1 ori (sequence partly withheld): f1 bacteriophage origin of replication; arrow indicates direction of (+) strand synthesis
   9316..9645    +  promoter       SV40 promoter: SV40 enhancer and early promoter
   9693..9740    +  promoter       EM7 promoter: synthetic bacterial promoter&nbsp
   9759..10133   +  CDS            BleoR: antibiotic-binding protein; Sh ble from Streptoalloteichus hindustanus; confers resistance to bleomycin, phleomycin, and Zeocin™
  10143..10268   +  CDS            ble (fragment): BLE_KLEPN - Experimental evidence at protein level: Swiss-Prot protein existence level 1. Binding protein with a strong affinity to the bleomycin family of antibiotics. Binds to CL990; an antimitotic-antibiotic compound. From Klebsiella pneumoniae.
  10263..10384   +  polyA_signal   SV40 poly(A) signal: SV40 polyadenylation signal
  10455..10477   -  protein_bind   lac operator (fragment): The lac repressor binds to the lac operator to inhibit transcription in E. coli. This inhibition can be relieved by adding lactose or isopropyl-β-D-thiogalactopyranoside (IPTG). lac repressor encoded by lacI
  10481..10511   -  promoter       lac promoter: promoter for the E. coli lac operon
  10526..10547   -  protein_bind   CAP binding site: CAP binding activates transcription in the presence of cAMP. E. coli catabolite activator protein
  10560..10652   -  CDS            lacI (fragment): lac repressor; lacI; The lac repressor binds to the lac operator to inhibit transcription in E. coli. This inhibition can be relieved by adding lactose or isopropyl-β-D-thiogalactopyranoside (IPTG).
  10835..11423   -  rep_origin     ori: high-copy-number ColE1/pMB1/pBR322/pUC origin of replication
  11594..12454   -  CDS            AmpR: β-lactamase; bla; confers resistance to ampicillin, carbenicillin, and related antibiotics
  12455..12559   -  promoter       AmpR promoter: bla
  12618..12670   -  misc_feature   bom (fragment): basis of mobility region from pBR322
