[The description below was written by a language model from this plasmid's Addgene catalogue record and pLannotate feature annotations shown in this document.]
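Description:
lentiCRISPR v2-sgSmg7 is an all-in-one lentiviral CRISPR/Cas9 plasmid built on the lentiCRISPR v2 backbone and carrying a single guide RNA directed against mouse Smg7. The guide was inserted between the backbone's BsmBI sites, which were destroyed in the process, placing it between a human U6 RNA polymerase III promoter and the Streptococcus pyogenes gRNA scaffold. Downstream, an EF-1α core promoter drives S. pyogenes Cas9, followed by a blasticidin S deaminase (BSD) coding sequence. This matches the catalogue's listing of blasticidin as the mammalian selectable marker. The feature table does not annotate the linker between Cas9 and BSD, so the record does not state how the two are co-expressed. A WPRE follows the cassette and enhances transcript stability and expression.

The viral framework is a self-inactivating HIV-1 design. A CMV enhancer/promoter fused to a truncated 5' LTR drives genomic RNA production in packaging cells, and it is followed by the Ψ packaging signal, a gag fragment, the RRE for Rev-dependent export, and the cPPT/CTS. The ΔU3 3' LTR inactivates viral promoter activity after integration, and a bGH polyadenylation signal lies beyond it. Outside the LTRs, the backbone contains a high-copy ColE1/pUC-type origin and AmpR for propagation and ampicillin selection in E. coli. It also carries an f1 origin and an SV40/EM7-driven BleoR cassette, which would not be packaged into virus.

The construct serves to deliver Cas9 and the Smg7 guide together to mouse cells by lentiviral transduction, with blasticidin selection of transduced cells, to disrupt Smg7. The associated publication concerns the transition between 2C-like and pluripotent states.
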