Addgene plasmid #161809: lentiCRISPR v2-sgSmg7
Purpose: guide RNA for Smg7
Depositing lab: Yi Zhang. Depositing organization: Boston Children's Hospital. Publication: A transcriptional roadmap for 2C-like-to-pluripotent state transition. Fu X, Djekidel MN, Zhang Y. Sci Adv. 2020 May 29;6(22):eaay5181. doi: 10.1126/sciadv.aay5181. eCollection 2020 May. PubMed 32523982.
Backbone
  Vector backbone: lentiCRISPR v2
  Backbone manufacturer: Zhang lab
  Vector type: Mammalian Expression, Lentiviral, CRISPR
  Selectable markers: Blasticidin
Growth in bacteria
  Bacterial resistance: Ampicillin, 100 μg/mL
  Growth temperature: 37°C
  Growth strain: NEB Stable
  Copy number: High Copy
Gene/Insert
  Gene/Insert name: sgRNA targeting mouse Smg7 (alt name: Smg7)
  gRNA/shRNA sequence: TACTCAGGTATACATGACCG
  Species: M. musculus (mouse), Synthetic
  Entrez Gene: Smg7 (a.k.a. 9430023P16Rik, mKIAA0250)
  Promoter: U6
  Cloning method: Restriction Enzyme; 5′ cloning site BsmBI (destroyed during cloning); 3′ cloning site BsmBI (destroyed during cloning)
  Sequencing primers: 5′ GAGGGCCTATTTCCCATGATT
Terms and licenses: Academic/Nonprofit Terms; Industry Terms: Not Available to Industry
How to cite: lentiCRISPR v2-sgSmg7 was a gift from Yi Zhang (Addgene plasmid # 161809 ; http://n2t.net/addgene:161809 ; RRID:Addgene_161809)
